>Addgene plasmid #87114 | pAi14-GFPNLS-MC | depositor full sequence | sequence record 169993 | Full Sequence
ACATTACCCTGTTATCCCTAGATGACATTACCCTGTTATCCCAGATGACATTACCCTGTTATCCCTAGAT
GACATTACCCTGTTATCCCTAGATGACATTTACCCTGTTATCCCTAGATGACATTACCCTGTTATCCCAG
ATGACATTACCCTGTTATCCCTAGATACATTACCCTGTTATCCCAGATGACATACCCTGTTATCCCTAGA
TGACATTACCCTGTTATCCCAGATGACATTACCCTGTTATCCCTAGATACATTACCCTGTTATCCCAGAT
GACATACCCTGTTATCCCTAGATGACATTACCCTGTTATCCCAGATGACATTACCCTGTTATCCCTAGAT
ACATTACCCTGTTATCCCAGATGACATACCCTGTTATCCCTAGATGACATTACCCTGTTATCCCAGATGA
CATTACCCTGTTATCCCTAGATACATTACCCTGTTATCCCAGATGACATACCCTGTTATCCCTAGATGAC
ATTACCCTGTTATCCCAGATGACATTACCCTGTTATCCCTAGATACATTACCCTGTTATCCCAGATGACA
TACCCTGTTATCCCTAGATGACATTACCCTGTTATCCCAGATGACATTACCCTGTTATCCCTAGATACAT
TACCCTGTTATCCCAGATGACATACCCTGTTATCCCTAGATGACATTACCCTGTTATCCCAGATAAACTC
AATGATGATGATGATGATGGTCGAGACTCAGCGGCCGCGGTGCCAGGGCGTGCCCTTGGGCTCCCCGGGC
GCGACTATAGAGGAACTTCTTAGGGCCCGCGGGCCACCATGGTGAGCAAGGGCGAGGAGCTGTTCACCGG
GGTGGTGCCCATCCTGGTCGAGCTGGACGGCGACGTAAACGGCCACAAGTTCAGCGTGTCCGGCGAGGGC
GAGGGCGATGCCACCTACGGCAAGCTGACCCTGAAGTTCATCTGCACCACCGGCAAGCTGCCCGTGCCCT
GGCCCACCCTCGTGACCACCCTGACCTACGGCGTGCAGTGCTTCAGCCGCTACCCCGACCACATGAAGCA
GCACGACTTCTTCAAGTCCGCCATGCCCGAAGGCTACGTCCAGGAGCGCACCATCTTCTTCAAGGACGAC
GGCAACTACAAGACCCGCGCCGAGGTGAAGTTCGAGGGCGACACCCTGGTGAACCGCATCGAGCTGAAGG
GCATCGACTTCAAGGAGGACGGCAACATCCTGGGGCACAAGCTGGAGTACAACTACAACAGCCACAACGT
CTATATCATGGCCGACAAGCAGAAGAACGGCATCAAGGTGAACTTCAAGATCCGCCACAACATCGAGGAC
GGCAGCGTGCAGCTCGCCGACCACTACCAGCAGAACACCCCCATCGGCGACGGCCCCGTGCTGCTGCCCG
ACAACCACTACCTGAGCACCCAGTCCGCCCTGAGCAAAGACCCCAACGAGAAGCGCGATCACATGGTCCT
GCTGGAGTTCGTGACCGCCGCCGGGATCACTCTCGGCATGGACGAGCTGTACAAGTCCGGACTCAGATCT
GATCCAAAAAAGAAGAGAAAGGTAGATCCAAAAAAGAAGAGAAAGGTAGATCCAAAAAAGAAGAGAAAGG
TATAAAAGCTTCGAGGAATTCGAAGCTTCTAGGTACCAGATATCAGGATCCTGGCCAGCTAGCTAGGTAG
CTAGATCTTTTTCCCTCTGCCAAAAATTATGGGGACATCATGAAGCCCCTTGAGCATCTGACTTCTGGCT
AATAAAGGAAATTTATTTTCATTGCAATAGTGTGTTGGAATTTTTTGTGTCTCTCACTCGGAAGGACATA
TGGGAGGGCAAATCATTTAAAACATCAGAATGAGTATTTGGTTTAGAGTTTGGCAACATATGCCCATATG
CTGGCTGCCATGAACAAAGGTTGGCTATAAAGAGGTCATCAGTATATGAAACAGCCCCCTGCTGTCCATT
CCTTATTCCATAGAAAAGCCTTGACTTGAGGTTAGATTTTTTTTATATTTTGTTTTGTGTTATTTTTTTC
TTTAACATCCCTAAAATTTTCCTTACATGTTTTACTAGCCAGATTTTTCCTCCTCTCCTGACTACTCCCA
GTCATAGCTGTCCCTCTTCTCTTATGGAGATCCCTCGACCGATCCGCTGCATTAATGAATCGGCCAACGC
GCGGGGAGAGGCGGTTTGCGTATTGGGCGCTCTTCGGGCCCGCCCCAACTGGGGTAACCTTTGAGTTCTC
TCAGTTGGGGGTAATCAGCATCATGATGTGGTACCACATCATGATGCTGATTATAAGAATGCGGCCGCCA
CACTCTAGTGGATCTCGAGTTAATAATTCAGAAGAACTCGTCAAGAAGGCGATAGAAGGCGATGCGCTGC
GAATCGGGAGCGGCGATACCGTAAAGCACGAGGAAGCGGTCAGCCCATTCGCCGCCAAGCTCTTCAGCAA
TATCACGGGTAGCCAACGCTATGTCCTGATAGCGGTCCGCCACACCCAGCCGGCCACAGTCGATGAATCC
AGAAAAGCGGCCATTTTCCACCATGATATTCGGCAAGCAGGCATCGCCATGGGTCACGACGAGATCCTCG
CCGTCGGGCATGCTCGCCTTGAGCCTGGCGAACAGTTCGGCTGGCGCGAGCCCCTGATGCTCTTCGTCCA
GATCATCCTGATCGACAAGACCGGCTTCCATCCGAGTACGTGCTCGCTCGATGCGATGTTTCGCTTGGTG
GTCGAATGGGCAGGTAGCCGGATCAAGCGTATGCAGCCGCCGCATTGCATCAGCCATGATGGATACTTTC
TCGGCAGGAGCAAGGTGTAGATGACATGGAGATCCTGCCCCGGCACTTCGCCCAATAGCAGCCAGTCCCT
TCCCGCTTCAGTGACAACGTCGAGCACAGCTGCGCAAGGAACGCCCGTCGTGGCCAGCCACGATAGCCGC
GCTGCCTCGTCTTGCAGTTCATTCAGGGCACCGGACAGGTCGGTCTTGACAAAAAGAACCGGGCGCCCCT
GCGCTGACAGCCGGAACACGGCGGCATCAGAGCAGCCGATTGTCTGTTGTGCCCAGTCATAGCCGAATAG
CCTCTCCACCCAAGCGGCCGGAGAACCTGCGTGCAATCCATCTTGTTCAATCATGCGAAACGATCCTCAT
CCTGTCTCTTGATCAGAGCTTGATCCCCTGCGCCATCAGATCCTTGGCGGCGAGAAAGCCATCCAGTTTA
CTTTGCAGGGCTTCCCAACCTTACCAGAGGGCGCCCCAGCTGGCAATTCCGGTTCGCTTGCTGTCCATAA
AACCGCCCAGTCTAGCTATCGCCATGTAAGCCCACTGCAAGCTACCTGCTTTCTCTTTGCGCTTGCGTTT
TCCCTTGTCCAGATAGCCCAGTAGCTGACATTCATCCGGGGTCAGCACCGTTTCTGCGGACTGGCTTTCT
ACGTGCTCGAGGGGGGCCAAACGGTCTCCAGCTTGGCTGTTTTGGCGGATGAGAGAAGATTTTCAGCCTG
ATACAGATTAAATCAGAACGCAGAAGCGGTCTGATAAAACAGAATTTGCCTGGCGGCAGTAGCGCGGTGG
TCCCACCTGACCCCATGCCGAACTCAGAAGTGAAACGCCGTAGCGCCGATGGTAGTGTGGGGTCTCCCCA
TGCGAGAGTAGGGAACTGCCAGGCATCAAATAAAACGAAAGGCTCAGTCGAAAGACTGGGCCTTTCGTTT
TATCTGTTGTTTGTCGGTGAACGCTCTCCTGAGTAGGACAAATCCGCCGGGAGCGGATTTGAACGTTGCG
AAGCAACGGCCCGGAGGGTGGCGGGCAGGACGCCCGCCATAAACTGCCAGGCATCAAATTAAGCAGAAGG
CCATCCTGACGGATGGCCTTTTTGCGTTTCTACAAACTCTTTTGTTTATTTTTCTAAATACATTCAAATA
TGTATCCGCTCATGACCAAAATCCCTTAACGTGAGTTTTCGTTCCACTGAGCGTCAGACCCCGTAGAAAA
GATCAAAGGATCTTCTTGAGATCCTTTTTTTCTGCGCGTAATCTGCTGCTTGCAAACAAAAAAACCACCG
CTACCAGCGGTGGTTTGTTTGCCGGATCAAGAGCTACCAACTCTTTTTCCGAAGGTAACTGGCTTCAGCA
GAGCGCAGATACCAAATACTGTCCTTCTAGTGTAGCCGTAGTTAGGCCACCACTTCAAGAACTCTGTAGC
ACCGCCTACATACCTCGCTCTGCTAATCCTGTTACCAGTGGCTGCTGCCAGTGGCGATAAGTCGTGTCTT
ACCGGGTTGGACTCAAGACGATAGTTACCGGATAAGGCGCAGCGGTCGGGCTGAACGGGGGGTTCGTGCA
CACAGCCCAGCTTGGAGCGAACGACCTACACCGAACTGAGATACCTACAGCGTGAGCTATGAGAAAGCGC
CACGCTTCCCGAAGGGAGAAAGGCGGACAGGTATCCGGTAAGCGGCAGGGTCGGAACAGGAGAGCGCACG
AGGGAGCTTCCAGGGGGAAACGCCTGGTATCTTTATAGTCCTGTCGGGTTTCGCCACCTCTGACTTGAGC
GTCGATTTTTGTGATGCTCGTCAGGGGGGCGGAGCCTATGGAAAAACGCCAGCAACGCGGCCTTTTTACG
GTTCCTGGCCTTTTGCTGGCCTTTTGCTCACATGTTCTTTCCTGCGTTATCCCCTGATTCTGTGGATAAC
CGTATTACCGCCTTTGAGTGAGCTGATACCGCTCGCCGCAGCCGAACGACCGAGCGCAGCGAGTCAGTGA
GCGAGGAAGCGGAAGAGCGCCTGATGCGGTATTTTCTCCTTACGCATCTGTGCGGTATTTCACACCGCAT
ATGGTGCACTCTCAGTACAATCTGCTCTGATGCCGCATAGTTAAGCCAGTATACACTCCGCTATCGCTAC
GTGACTGGGTCATGGCTGCGCCCCGACACCCGCCAACACCCGCTGACGCGCCCTGACGGGCTTGTCTGCT
CCCGGCATCCGCTTACAGACAAGCTGTGACCGTCTCCGGGAGCTGCATGTGTCAGAGGTTTTCACCGTCA
TCACCGAAACGCGCGAGGCAGCAGATCAATTCGCGCGCGAAGGCGAAGCGGCATGCATAATGTGCCTGTC
AAATGGACGAAGCAGGGATTCTGCAAACCCTATGCTACTCCGTCAAGCCGTCAATTGTCTGATTCGTTAC
CAATTATGACAACTTGACGGCTACATCATTCACTTTTTCTTCACAACCGGCACGGAACTCGCTCGGGCTG
GCCCCGGTGCATTTTTTAAATACCCGCGAGAAATAGAGTTGATCGTCAAAACCAACATTGCGACCGACGG
TGGCGATAGGCATCCGGGTGGTGCTCAAAAGCAGCTTCGCCTGGCTGATACGTTGGTCCTCGCGCCAGCT
TAAGACGCTAATCCCTAACTGCTGGCGGAAAAGATGTGACAGACGCGACGGCGACAAGCAAACATGCTGT
GCGACGCTGGCGAT
Features (pLannotate 1.2.2; 19 found; start..end, strand, type, name):
    702..719     -  CDS            capTEV™ (fragment): composite tag for in vivo biotinylation, TEV protease cleavage, and 6xHis tagging
    740..773     +  protein_bind   attB: minimal attB site for the φC31 integrase (Groth et al., 2000) phage φC31 integrase
    809..1525    +  CDS            EGFP: EGFP is a basic (constitutively fluorescent) green fluorescent protein published in 1996, derived from Aequorea victoria. It is reported to be a rapidly-maturing weak dimer with moderate acid sensitivity.
   1544..1564    +  CDS            SV40 NLS: nuclear localization signal of SV40 (simian virus 40) large T antigen
   1568..1588    +  CDS            SV40 NLS: nuclear localization signal of SV40 (simian virus 40) large T antigen
   1592..1612    +  CDS            SV40 NLS: nuclear localization signal of SV40 (simian virus 40) large T antigen
   1751..1806    +  polyA_signal   β-globin poly(A) signal: rabbit β-globin polyadenylation signal (Gil and Proudfoot, 1987)
   2108..2200    -  CDS            lacI (fragment): LACI_ECOLI - Experimental evidence at protein level: Swiss-Prot protein existence level 1. Repressor of the lactose operon. Binds allolactose as an inducer. From Escherichia coli (strain K12).
   2212..2251    +  protein_bind   phage φC31 attP (fragment): attachment site of phage φC31 phage φC31 integrase
   2338..3134    -  CDS            NeoR/KanR (fragment): aminoglycoside phosphotransferase from Tn5; aph(3')-II (or nptII); confers resistance to neomycin, kanamycin, and G418 (Geneticin®)
   3166..3438    -  CDS            tnpA (fragment): TN5P_ECOLX - Also known as tnp. Experimental evidence at protein level: Swiss-Prot protein existence level 1. Mediates transposition of transposon Tn5 by a 'cut and paste' mechanism. First, the monomeric transposase binds the 19 bp inverted DNA repeats flanking the transposon. Then, dimerization of the DNA- bound transposase creates a synaptic DNA complex. After nicking of the first DNA strand, excision of the transposon proceeds through a series of intermediates. The transposase then mediates the insertion of the transposon at a new site by strand transfer. The activity of the wild- type tran
   3548..3663    +  ncRNA          5S rRNA: Accession: RF00001 - 5S ribosomal RNA
   3667..3753    +  terminator     rrnB T1 terminator: Escherichia coli rrnB; transcription terminator T1 from the E. coli rrnB gene
   3845..3872    +  terminator     rrnB T2 terminator: transcription terminator T2 from the E. coli rrnB gene
   3891..3935    +  promoter       AmpR promoter (fragment): bla
   4006..4594    +  rep_origin     ori: high-copy-number ColE1/pMB1/pBR322/pUC origin of replication
   4780..4920    -  misc_feature   bom: basis of mobility region from pBR322
   5022..5062    -  CDS            rop (fragment): Rop protein, which maintains plasmids at low copy number; rop
   5184..1       -  CDS            araC (fragment) (across the origin): L-arabinose regulatory protein; araC
