[The description below was written by a language model from this plasmid's Addgene catalogue record and pLannotate feature annotations shown in this document.]
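Description:
pAi14-GFPNLS-MC is a minicircle parental plasmid built on the pMC.BESPX backbone and catalogued as a CRISPR vector. It serves as the donor DNA for homology-independent targeted integration (HITI). It is propagated in E. coli as a high-copy plasmid from a ColE1/pUC-type origin under kanamycin selection; the annotated marker is a Tn5-derived aminoglycoside phosphotransferase (NeoR/KanR). The rest of the bacterial portion carries rrnB T1/T2 terminators, a bom region, and fragments of rop, araC, lacI and Tn5 transposase, which appear to be backbone remnants.

The payload lies between a minimal φC31 attB site and a φC31 attP fragment. It consists of an EGFP coding sequence followed by three tandem SV40 nuclear localization signals and a rabbit β-globin polyadenylation signal, giving a nuclear-targeted green reporter. φC31 integrase recombination between attB and attP excises this segment as a small circular DNA free of the origin and resistance gene, and the depositor notes that this backbone removal is required before use.

The catalogue lists the promoter as "nEF", but no eukaryotic promoter is annotated upstream of EGFP, and the short gap between attB and the reporter leaves little room for one. The cassette may therefore be promoterless, with expression depending on insertion at the target locus, although the record does not state this. The record says the donor contains a single Cas9 cutting site for HITI; this site is not annotated, and the matching guide RNA and Cas9 are not on this plasmid. The name suggests targeting of the Ai14 reporter locus, with nuclear GFP marking successful knock-in.
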