Addgene plasmid #87114: pAi14-GFPNLS-MC
Purpose: minicircle parental backbone plasmid including GFPNLS-pA knock-in donor and one cutting site for HITI
Depositing lab: Juan Belmonte. Publication: In vivo genome editing via CRISPR/Cas9 mediated homology-independent targeted integration. Suzuki K, Tsunekawa Y, Hernandez-Benitez R, Wu J, Zhu J, Kim EJ, Hatanaka F, Yamamoto M, Araoka T, Li Z, Kurita M, Hishida T, Li M, Aizawa E, Guo S, Chen S, Goebl A, Soligalla RD, Qu J, Jiang T, Fu X, Jafari M, Esteban CR, Berggren WT, Lajara J, Nunez-Delicado E, Guillen P, Campistol JM, Matsuzaki F, Liu GH, Magistretti P, Zhang K, Callaway EM, Zhang K, Belmonte JC. Nature. 2016 Dec 1;540(7631):144-149. doi: 10.1038/nature20565. Epub 2016 Nov 16. PubMed 27851729.
Backbone
  Vector backbone: pMC.BESPX
  Vector type: CRISPR
Growth in bacteria
  Bacterial resistance: Kanamycin, 50 μg/mL
  Growth temperature: 37°C
  Growth strain: NEB Stable
  Copy number: High Copy
Gene/Insert
  Gene/Insert name: GFPNLSPpA
  Species: Synthetic
  Promoter: nEF
  Cloning method: Ligation Independent Cloning
  Sequencing primers: 5′ unknown
Terms and licenses: Academic/Nonprofit Terms; Industry Terms: Not Available to Industry
Depositor comments: It is neccesary to remove plasmid backbone with minicircle technology ( https://www.systembio.com/minicircle-dna-vectors/overview ).
How to cite: pAi14-GFPNLS-MC was a gift from Juan Belmonte (Addgene plasmid # 87114 ; http://n2t.net/addgene:87114 ; RRID:Addgene_87114)
