>Addgene plasmid #87114 | pAi14-GFPNLS-MC | addgene partial sequence | sequence record 174927 | Addgene Partial NGS Result
TCTTCTCTCATCCGCCAAAACAGCCAAGCTGGAGACCGTTTGACATTACCCTGTTATCCCTAGATACATT
ACCCTGTTATCCCAGATGACATACCCTGTTATCCCTAGATGACATTACCCTGTTATCCCAGATGACATTA
CCCTGTTATCCCTAGATACATTACCCTGTTATCCCAGATGACATACCCTGTTATCCCTAGATGACATTAC
CCTGTTATCCCAGATGACATACCCYGTTATCCCYAGATGACATTACCCTGTTATCCCAGATGACATTACC
CTGTTATCCCTAGATACATTACCCTGTTATCCCAGATGACATACCCTGTTATCCCTAGATGACATTACCC
TGTTATCCCAGATGACATTACCCTGTTATCCCTAGATACATTACCCTGTTATCCCAGATGACATACCCTG
TTATCCCTAGATGACATTACCCTGTTATCCCAGATGACATTACCCTGTTATCCCTAGATACATTACCCTG
TTATCCCAGATGACATACCCTGTTATCCCTAGATGACATTACCCTGTTATCCCAGATGACATTACCCTGT
TATCCCTAGATACATTACCCTGTTATCCCAGATGACATACCCTGTTATCCCTAGATGACATTACCCTGTT
ATCCCAGATGACATTACCCTGTTATCCCTAGATACATTACCCTGTTATCCCAGATGACATACCCTGTTAT
CCCTAGATGACATTACCCTGTTATCCCAGATAAACTCAATGATGATGATGATGATGGTCGAGACTCAGCG
GCCGCGGTGCCAGGGCGTGCCCTTGGGCTCCCCGGGCGCGACTATAGAGGAACTTCTTAGGGCCCGCGGG
CCACCATGGTGAGCAAGGGCGAGGAGCTGTTCACCGGGGTGGTGCCCATCCTGGTCGAGCTGGACGGCGA
CGTAAACGGCCACAAGTTCAGCGTGTCCGGCGAGGGCGAGGGCGATGCCACCTACGGCAAGCTGACCCTG
AAGTTCATCTGCACCACCGGCAAGCTGCCCGTGCCCTGGCCCACCCTCGTGACCACCCTGACCTACGGCG
TGCAGTGCTTCAGCCGCTACCCCGACCACATGAAGCAGCACGACTTCTTCAAGTCCGCCATGCCCGAAGG
CTACGTCCAGGAGCGCACCATCTTCTTCAAGGACGACGGCAACTACAAGACCCGCGCCGAGGTGAAGTTC
GAGGGCGACACCCTGGTGAACCGCATCGAGCTGAAGGGCATCGACTTCAAGGAGGACGGCAACATCCTGG
GGCACAAGCTGGAGTACAACTACAACAGCCACAACGTCTATATCATGGCCGACAAGCAGAAGAACGGCAT
CAAGGTGAACTTCAAGATCCGCCACAACATCGAGGACGGCAGCGTGCAGCTCGCCGACCACTACCAGCAG
AACACCCCCATCGGCGACGGCCCCGTGCTGCTGCCCGACAACCACTACCTGAGCACCCAGTCCGCCCTGA
GCAAAGACCCCAACGAGAAGCGCGATCACATGGTCCTGCTGGAGTTCGTGACCGCCGCCGGGATCACTCT
CGGCATGGACGAGCTGTACAAGTCCGGACTCAGATCTGATCCAAAAAAGAAGAGAAAGGTAGATCCAAAA
AAGAAGAGAAAGGTAGATCCAAAAAAGAAGAGAAAGGTATAAAAGCTTCGAGGAATTCGAAGCTTCTAGG
TACCAGATATCAGGATCCTGGCCAGCTAGCTAGGTAGCTAGATCTTTTTCCCTCTGCCAAAAATTATGGG
GACATCATGAAGCCCCTTGAGCATCTGACTTCTGGCTAATAAAGGAAATTTATTTTCATTGCAATAGTGT
GTTGGAATTTTTTGTGTCTCTCACTCGGAAGGACATATGGGAGGGCAAATCATTTAAAACATCAGAATGA
GTATTTGGTTTAGAGTTTGGCAACATATGCCCATATGCTGGCTGCCATGAACAAAGGTTGGCTATAAAGA
GGTCATCAGTATATGAAACAGCCCCCTGCTGTCCATTCCTTATTCCATAGAAAAGCCTTGACTTGAGGTT
AGATTTTTTTTATATTTTGTTTTGTGTTATTTTTTTCTTTAACATCCCTAAAATTTTCCTTACATGTTTT
ACTAGCCAGATTTTTCCTCCTCTCCTGACTACTCCCAGTCATAGCTGTCCCTCTTCTCTTATGGAGATCC
CTCGACCGATCCGCTGCATTAATGAATCGGCCAACGCGCGGGGAGAGGCGGTTTGCGTATTGGGCGCTCT
TCGGGCCCGCCCCAACTGGGGTAACCTTTGAGTTCTCTCAGTTGGGGGTAATCAGCATCATGATGTGGTA
CCACATCATGATGCTGATTATAAGAATGCGGCCGCCACACTCTAGTGGATCTCGAGTTAATAATTCAGAA
GAACTCGTCAAGAAGGCGATAGAAGGCGATGCGCTGCGAATCGGGAGCGGCGATACCGTAAAGCACGAGG
AAGCGGTCAGCCCATTCGCCGCCAAGCTCTTCAGCAATATCACGGGTAGCCAACGCTATGTCCTGATAGC
GGTCCGCCACACCCAGCCGGCCACAGTCGATGAATCCAGAAAAGCGGCCATTTTCCACCATGATATTCGG
CAAGCAGGCATCGCCATGGGTCACGACGAGATCCTCGCCGTCGGGCATGCTCGCCTTGAGCCTGGCGAAC
AGTTCGGCTGGCGCGAGCCCCTGATGCTCTTCGTCCAGATCATCCTGATCGACAAGACCGGCTTCCATCC
GAGTACGTGCTCGCTCGATGCGATGTTTCGCTTGGTGGTCGAATGGGCAGGTAGCCGGATCAAGCGTATG
CAGCCGCCGCATTGCATCAGCCATGATGGATACTTTCTCGGCAGGAGCAAGGTGAGATGACAGGAGATCC
TGCCCCGGCACTTCGCCCAATAGCAGCCAGTCCCTTCCCGCTTCAGTGACAACGTCGAGCACAGCTGCGC
AAGGAACGCCCGTCGTGGCCAGCCACGATAGCCGCGCTGCCTCGTCTTGCAGTTCATTCAGGGCACCGGA
CAGGTCGGTCTTGACAAAAAGAACCGGGCGCCCCTGCGCTGACAGCCGGAACACGGCGGCATCAGAGCAG
CCGATTGTCTGTTGTGCCCAGTCATAGCCGAATAGCCTCTCCACCCAAGCGGCCGGAGAACCTGCGTGCA
ATCCATCTTGTTCAATCATGCGAAACGATCCTCATCCTGTCTCTTGATCAGAGCTTGATCCCCTGCGCCA
TCAGATCCTTGGCGGCAAGAAAGCCATCCAGTTTACTTTGCAGGGCTTCCCAACCTTACCAGAGGGCGCC
CCAGCTGGCAATTCCGGTTCGCTTGCTGTCCATAAAACCGCCCAGTCTAGCTATCGCCATGTAAGCCCAC
TGCAAGCTACCTGCTTTCTCTTTGCGCTTGCGTTTTCCCTTGTCCAGATAGCCCAGTAGCTGACATTCAT
CCGGGGTCAGCACCGTTTCTGCGGACTGGCTTTCTACGCGCTCGAGGGGGGGCCAAACGGTCTCCAGCTT
GGCTGTTTTGGCGGATGAGAGAAGATTTTCAGCCTGATACAGATTAAATCAGAACGCAGAAGCGGTCTGA
TAAAACAGAATTTGCCTGGCGGCAGTAGCGCGGTGGTCCCACCTGACCCCATGCCGAACTCAGAAGTGAA
ACGCCGTAGCGCCGATGGTAGTGTGGGGTCTCCCCATGCGAGAGTAGGGAACTGCCAGGCATCAAATAAA
ACGAAAGGCTCAGTCGAAAGACTGGGCCTTTCGTTTTATCTGTTGTTTGTCGGTGAACGCTCTCCTGAGT
AGGACAAATCCGCCGGGAGCGGATTTGAACGTTGCGAAGCAACGGCCCGGAGGGTGGCGGGCAGGACGCC
CGCCATAAACTGCCAGGCATCAAATTAAGCAGAAGGCCATCCTGACGGATGGCCTTTTTGCGTTTCTACA
AACTCTTTTGTTTATTTTTCTAAATACATTCAAATATGTATCCGCTCATGACCAAAATCCCTTAACGTGA
GTTTTCGTTCCACTGAGCGTCAGACCCCGTAGAAAAGATCAAAGGATCTTCTTGAGATCCTTTTTTTCTG
CGCGTAATCTGCTGCTTGCAAACAAAAAAACCACCGCTACCAGCGGTGGTTTGTTTGCCGGATCAAGAGC
TACCAACTCTTTTTCCGAAGGTAACTGGCTTCAGCAGAGCGCAGATACCAAATACTGTCCTTCTAGTGTA
GCCGTAGTTAGGCCACCACTTCAAGAACTCTGTAGCACCGCCTACATACCTCGCTCTGCTAATCCTGTTA
CCAGTGGCTGCTGCCAGTGGCGATAAGTCGTGTCTTACCGGGTTGGACTCAAGACGATAGTTACCGGATA
AGGCGCAGCGGTCGGGCTGAACGGGGGGTTCGTGCACACAGCCCAGCTTGGAGCGAACGACCTACACCGA
ACTGAGATACCTACAGCGTGAGCTATGAGAAAGCGCCACGCTTCCCGAAGGGAGAAAGGCGGACAGGTAT
CCGGTAAGCGGCAGGGTCGGAACAGGAGAGCGCACGAGGGAGCTTCCAGGGGGAAACGCCTGGTATCTTT
ATAGTCCTGTCGGGTTTCGCCACCTCTGACTTGAGCGTCGATTTTTGTGATGCTCGTCAGGGGGGCGGAG
CCTATGGAAAAACGCCAGCAACGCGGCCTTTTTACGGTTCCTGGCCTTTTGCTGGCCTTTTGCTCACATG
TTCTTTCCTGCGTTATCCCCTGATTCTGTGGATAACCGTATTACCGCCTTTGAGTGAGCTGATACCGCTC
GCCGCAGCCGAACGACCGAGCGCAGCGAGTCAGTGAGCGAGGAAGCGGAAGAGCGCCTGATGCGGTATTT
TCTCCTTACGCATCTGTGCGGTATTTCACACCGCATATGGTGCACTCTCAGTACAATCTGCTCTGATGCC
GCATAGTTAAGCCAGTATACACTCCGCTATCGCTACGTGACTGGGTCATGGCTGCGCCCCGACACCCGCC
AACACCCGCTGACGCGCCCTGACGGGCTTGTCTGCTCCCGGCATCCGCTTACAGACAAGCTGTGACCGTC
TCCGGGAGCTGCATGTGTCAGAGGTTTTCACCGTCATCACCGAAACGCGCGAGGCAGCAGATCAATTCGC
GCGCGAAGGCGAAGCGGCATGCATAATGTGCCTGTCAAATGGACGAAGCAGGGATTCTGCAAACCCTATG
CTACTCCGTCAAGCCGTCAATTGTCTGATTCGTTACCAATTATGACAACTTGACGGCTACATCATTCACT
TTTTCTTCACAACCGGCACGGAACTCGCTCGGGCTGGCCCCGGTGCATTTTTTAAATACCCGCGAGAAAT
AGAGTTGATCGTCAAAACCAACATTGCGACCGACGGTGGCGATAGGCATCCGGGTGGTGCTCAAAAGCAG
CTTCGCCTGGCTGATACGTTGGTCCTCGCGCCAGCTTAAGACGCTAATCCCTAACTGCTGGCGGAAAAGA
TGTGACAGACGCGACGGCGACAAGCAAACATGCTGTGCGACGCTGGCGAT
